Addgene plasmid #51880: pcDNA3-Xl-VSP1
Purpose: expression of Xl-VSP1 in Xenopus oocytes or mammalian cells
Depositing lab: Laurinda Jaffe. Publication: Voltage sensitive phosphoinositide phosphatases of Xenopus: their tissue distribution and voltage dependence. Ratzan WJ, Evsikov AV, Okamura Y, Jaffe LA. J Cell Physiol. 2011 Nov;226(11):2740-6. doi: 10.1002/jcp.22854. PubMed 21618529.
Backbone
  Vector backbone: pcDNA3
  Backbone manufacturer: Invitrogen
  Vector type: Mammalian Expression ; Xenopus oocyte expression
Growth in bacteria
  Bacterial resistance: Ampicillin, 100 μg/mL
  Growth temperature: 37°C
  Growth strain: DH5alpha
  Copy number: High Copy
Gene/Insert
  Gene/Insert name: VSP1 (alt names: tpte2; Voltage Sensitive Phosphatase 1)
  Species: X. laevis (frog)
  Entrez Gene: tpte2
  Promoter: CMV
  Cloning method: Restriction Enzyme; 5′ cloning site KpnI (not destroyed); 3′ cloning site NotI (not destroyed)
  Sequencing primers: 5′ CMV-F; 3′ BGH Reverse
Terms and licenses: Academic/Nonprofit Terms; Industry Terms: Not Available to Industry
Depositor comments: Plasmid encoding Xl-VSP1 (BC099069, clone # 6868954) was purchased from Open Biosystems (Huntsville, AL).
How to cite: pcDNA3-Xl-VSP1 was a gift from Laurinda Jaffe (Addgene plasmid # 51880 ; http://n2t.net/addgene:51880 ; RRID:Addgene_51880)
