[The description below was written by a language model from this plasmid's Addgene catalogue record and pLannotate feature annotations shown in this document.]
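Description:
pcDNA3-Xl-VSP1 is a 6,913 bp expression plasmid built on the Invitrogen pcDNA3 backbone and intended for producing the Xenopus laevis voltage-sensitive phosphatase 1 (Xl-VSP1, gene tpte2) in mammalian cells or Xenopus oocytes. It is maintained in E. coli as a high-copy plasmid through a ColE1/pUC-type origin and is selected with ampicillin via the β-lactamase gene and its native promoter. An f1 origin is also present, which allows single-stranded DNA production. For mammalian cells, the backbone carries a neomycin phosphotransferase gene flanked by the SV40 enhancer/early promoter and an SV40 polyadenylation signal, which permits G418 selection of stable transfectants.

The VSP1 coding sequence was inserted between KpnI and NotI sites, both retained, and derives from a commercially obtained cDNA clone. It sits downstream of the human CMV immediate-early enhancer and promoter and upstream of the bovine growth hormone polyadenylation signal, giving strong constitutive transcription in mammalian cells. The automated annotation labels the insert as a fragment of human TPTE2, which reflects homology to the frog orthologue rather than a human insert. A T7 promoter lies just upstream of the insert in the sense orientation, and an SP6 promoter lies downstream in the opposite orientation. The T7 site can be used to make in vitro transcribed RNA, which would suit oocyte injection, although the record does not say how oocyte expression was achieved. Several short annotated fragments (HIV-1 LTR, ble, lacI, bom) appear to be backbone remnants or similarity hits rather than functional elements. The associated work concerned the tissue distribution and voltage dependence of Xenopus voltage-sensitive phosphoinositide phosphatases.
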