Features (pLannotate 1.2.2; 21 found; start..end, strand, type, name):
     36..80      -  misc_feature   bom (fragment): basis of mobility region from pBR322
    235..614     +  enhancer       CMV enhancer: human cytomegalovirus immediate early enhancer
    615..818     +  promoter       CMV promoter: human cytomegalovirus (CMV) immediate early promoter
    814..847     +  LTR            5' LTR (truncated) (fragment): truncated 5' long terminal repeat (LTR) from HIV-1
    863..881     +  promoter       T7 promoter: promoter for bacteriophage T7 RNA polymerase
    991..2421    +  CDS            TPTE2 (fragment): TPTE2_HUMAN - Also known as TPIP From Homo sapiens (Human).
   2465..2483    -  promoter       SP6 promoter: promoter for bacteriophage SP6 RNA polymerase
   2509..2733    +  polyA_signal   bGH poly(A) signal: bovine growth hormone polyadenylation signal
   2737..2758    +  promoter       SV40 promoter (fragment): SV40 enhancer and early promoter
   2779..3207    +  rep_origin     f1 ori (sequence partly withheld): f1 bacteriophage origin of replication; arrow indicates direction of (+) strand synthesis
   3221..3551    +  promoter       SV40 promoter: SV40 enhancer and early promoter
   3618..4409    +  CDS            neo: KKA2_KLEPN - Also known as kan, nptII. Experimental evidence at protein level: Swiss-Prot protein existence level 1. Resistance to kanamycin, neomycin, paromomycin, ribostamycin, butirosin and gentamicin B. From Klebsiella pneumoniae.
   4433..4591    +  CDS            ble (fragment): BLE_KLEPN - Experimental evidence at protein level: Swiss-Prot protein existence level 1. Binding protein with a strong affinity to the bleomycin family of antibiotics. Binds to CL990; an antimitotic-antibiotic compound. From Klebsiella pneumoniae.
   4586..4707    +  polyA_signal   SV40 poly(A) signal: SV40 polyadenylation signal
   4780..4796    -  protein_bind   lac operator: The lac repressor binds to the lac operator to inhibit transcription in E. coli. This inhibition can be relieved by adding lactose or isopropyl-β-D-thiogalactopyranoside (IPTG). lac repressor encoded by lacI
   4804..4834    -  promoter       lac promoter: promoter for the E. coli lac operon
   4849..4870    -  protein_bind   CAP binding site: CAP binding activates transcription in the presence of cAMP. E. coli catabolite activator protein
   4883..4975    -  CDS            lacI (fragment): lac repressor; lacI; The lac repressor binds to the lac operator to inhibit transcription in E. coli. This inhibition can be relieved by adding lactose or isopropyl-β-D-thiogalactopyranoside (IPTG).
   5158..5746    -  rep_origin     ori: high-copy-number ColE1/pMB1/pBR322/pUC origin of replication
   5917..6777    -  CDS            AmpR: β-lactamase; bla; confers resistance to ampicillin, carbenicillin, and related antibiotics
   6778..6882    -  promoter       AmpR promoter: bla
>Addgene plasmid #51880 | pcDNA3-Xl-VSP1 | depositor full sequence | sequence record 79843 | pcDNA3-Xl-VSP1 sequence 6913 bps
GACGGATCGGGAGATCTCCCGATCCCCTATGGTCGACTCTCAGTACAATCTGCTCTGATGCCGCATAGTT
AAGCCAGTATCTGCTCCCTGCTTGTGTGTTGGAGGTCGCTGAGTAGTGCGCGAGCAAAATTTAAGCTACA
ACAAGGCAAGGCTTGACCGACAATTGCATGAAGAATCTGCTTAGGGTTAGGCGTTTTGCGCTGCTTCGCG
ATGTACGGGCCAGATATACGCGTTGACATTGATTATTGACTAGTTATTAATAGTAATCAATTACGGGGTC
ATTAGTTCATAGCCCATATATGGAGTTCCGCGTTACATAACTTACGGTAAATGGCCCGCCTGGCTGACCG
CCCAACGACCCCCGCCCATTGACGTCAATAATGACGTATGTTCCCATAGTAACGCCAATAGGGACTTTCC
ATTGACGTCAATGGGTGGACTATTTACGGTAAACTGCCCACTTGGCAGTACATCAAGTGTATCATATGCC
AAGTACGCCCCCTATTGACGTCAATGACGGTAAATGGCCCGCCTGGCATTATGCCCAGTACATGACCTTA
TGGGACTTTCCTACTTGGCAGTACATCTACGTATTAGTCATCGCTATTACCATGGTGATGCGGTTTTGGC
AGTACATCAATGGGCGTGGATAGCGGTTTGACTCACGGGGATTTCCAAGTCTCCACCCCATTGACGTCAA
TGGGAGTTTGTTTTGGCACCAAAATCAACGGGACTTTCCAAAATGTCGTAACAACTCCGCCCCATTGACG
CAAATGGGCGGTAGGCGTGTACGGTGGGAGGTCTATATAAGCAGAGCTCTCTGGCTAACTAGAGAACCCA
CTGCTTACTGGCTTATCGAAATTAATACGACTCACTATAGGGAGACCCAAGCTTGGTACCATGTCAAGTG
TAACAGACGAGCAGAGGGAAGAACCTTCCATGGTTAATGGGTTCGGCAAGACTGAGGCGAAAGTAATAAT
TGATAATGGGAAGAATGAAGTGGAAGAGCCAGCGACATGGTGGAACAAACTGAGGAAAGTAATTTCTCCA
TTTGTGATGTCCTTTGGATTCAGGGTCTTTGGAGTTGTTCTGATCATCGTTGACTTTGTTCTGGTGATTG
TGGATCTGTCTGTCATTGACAAAAGCAGAGAGGCCACCACTGCAATATCATCCATTTCTTTAGCCATTTC
CTTCTTCTTTCTCATTGATGTGCTTCTACATATCTTCGTAGAAGGGTTCCGTCAGTATTTCAGTTCCAAG
CTGAACATATTTGATGCGGCTATTGTTATTGTGACACTGCTTGTCACTCTGGTGTATGCATTCACAGACT
TCAGCGGAGCTACTAATATTCCAAGACTGGTAAACTTTCTTCGAGGCTTGAGAATTATCATCTTGGTGAG
AATTCTCCGCCTGGCATCTCAGAAGAGGCAACTTGAGAAAGTAACAAGGAGGCTGGTCTCTGAAAACAAA
AGACGATATCAAAAGGATGGGTTTGACCTGGATCTCACATATATTACTGATCGTATAATTGCCATGTCCT
TTCCATCATCTGGGAAGCAATCGTTTTATAGGAATCCGATTGAGGATGTAGTAAGGTTTTTAGACTCCAA
GCATAAGGATCACTACAAAATCTACAACCTGTGCAGTGAAAAAGGATATGATCCAAAATACTTTCACTAC
CGCGTGGAGCGAGTGTTTATAGATGATCATAATGTCCCAGTGCTGGCGGACATGCTGACTTTCACTGCGA
GTGTACGTGCATGGATGGCAGAGGATCCCCAAAATGTTATTGCTATTCACTGTAAAGGAGGCAAAGGACG
GACGGGGACCATGGTTTGCACATACCTTGTTGACAGTGACCAGTTTGAGAGTGCTGTGGAAAGTTTGGAT
TATTTTGGAGAAAGACGTACTGATAAAAGTGTAAGCACCAAGTTCCAGGGTGTAGAAACACCTTCTCAGA
GCAGGTATGTTGCATACTATGAAGTTCTGAAGAACAAATTCTGCCGCCAACTTCCTCCAGAGAAACAACT
CAAGATCAGAAGTATCAAAATCCACTCTATACAAGGTGTAGGGAGAAGCAACGGCACAGATTTAAAAGTT
CAGATAATAATGAAGAAAGAAGTAGTGTTCCAGTGCGTCTGTGAGACACAGGAAAACTGTAAGCTGTTTT
TTGATGCTGGAAACAACTCCATAGTCCTAAGCCTGGAAGGTTTTCCAGTTATCTCGGGAGACATTAAAAT
AAGATTTGAGTTCAGCACGAATCTTCCAAAAGGCTACGATGACTGTGCCATCTACTTCTGGTTCAACACA
TGCTTCATAGAAAACAGCAGACTCTACCTTTCCAAGAATGAGCTTGACAATCCCCACAAAGAAAAATCTG
GGAAGATCTACAAAGAGAACTTTGCGGTGGAGTTAAACTTTGAGTCTTGAGCGGCCGCTCGAGCATGCAT
CTAGAGGGCCCTATTCTATAGTGTCACCTAAATGCTAGAGCTCGCTGATCAGCCTCGACTGTGCCTTCTA
GTTGCCAGCCATCTGTTGTTTGCCCCTCCCCCGTGCCTTCCTTGACCCTGGAAGGTGCCACTCCCACTGT
CCTTTCCTAATAAAATGAGGAAATTGCATCGCATTGTCTGAGTAGGTGTCATTCTATTCTGGGGGGTGGG
GTGGGGCAGGACAGCAAGGGGGAGGATTGGGAAGACAATAGCAGGCATGCTGGGGATGCGGTGGGCTCTA
TGGCTTCTGAGGCGGAAAGAACCAGCTGGGGCTCTAGGGGGTATCCCC
[124 nt withheld, positions 2779-2902]
C
[32 nt withheld, positions 2904-2935]
CA
[57 nt withheld, positions 2938-2994]
A
[49 nt withheld, positions 2996-3044]
CCTTTGACGTTGGAGTCCACGTTCTTT
[37 nt withheld, positions 3072-3108]
ACCCTATCTCGGTCTATTCTTTTGATTTATAAGGGATTTTGGGGATTTCGGCCTATTGGTTAAAAAATGA
GCTGATTTAACAAAAATTTAACGCGAATTAATTCTGTGGAATGTGTGTCAGTTAGGGTGTGGAAAGTCCC
CAGGCTCCCCAGGCAGGCAGAAGTATGCAAAGCATGCATCTCAATTAGTCAGCAACCAGGTGTGGAAAGT
CCCCAGGCTCCCCAGCAGGCAGAAGTATGCAAAGCATGCATCTCAATTAGTCAGCAACCATAGTCCCGCC
CCTAACTCCGCCCATCCCGCCCCTAACTCCGCCCAGTTCCGCCCATTCTCCGCCCCATGGCTGACTAATT
TTTTTTATTTATGCAGAGGCCGAGGCCGCCTCTGCCTCTGAGCTATTCCAGAAGTAGTGAGGAGGCTTTT
TTGGAGGCCTAGGCTTTTGCAAAAAGCTCCCGGGAGCTTGTATATCCATTTTCGGATCTGATCAAGAGAC
AGGATGAGGATCGTTTCGCATGATTGAACAAGATGGATTGCACGCAGGTTCTCCGGCCGCTTGGGTGGAG
AGGCTATTCGGCTATGACTGGGCACAACAGACAATCGGCTGCTCTGATGCCGCCGTGTTCCGGCTGTCAG
CGCAGGGGCGCCCGGTTCTTTTTGTCAAGACCGACCTGTCCGGTGCCCTGAATGAACTGCAGGACGAGGC
AGCGCGGCTATCGTGGCTGGCCACGACGGGCGTTCCTTGCGCAGCTGTGCTCGACGTTGTCACTGAAGCG
GGAAGGGACTGGCTGCTATTGGGCGAAGTGCCGGGGCAGGATCTCCTGTCATCTCACCTTGCTCCTGCCG
AGAAAGTATCCATCATGGCTGATGCAATGCGGCGGCTGCATACGCTTGATCCGGCTACCTGCCCATTCGA
CCACCAAGCGAAACATCGCATCGAGCGAGCACGTACTCGGATGGAAGCCGGTCTTGTCGATCAGGATGAT
CTGGACGAAGAGCATCAGGGGCTCGCGCCAGCCGAACTGTTCGCCAGGCTCAAGGCGCGCATGCCCGACG
GCGAGGATCTCGTCGTGACCCATGGCGATGCCTGCTTGCCGAATATCATGGTGGAAAATGGCCGCTTTTC
TGGATTCATCGACTGTGGCCGGCTGGGTGTGGCGGACCGCTATCAGGACATAGCGTTGGCTACCCGTGAT
ATTGCTGAAGAGCTTGGCGGCGAATGGGCTGACCGCTTCCTCGTGCTTTACGGTATCGCCGCTCCCGATT
CGCAGCGCATCGCCTTCTATCGCCTTCTTGACGAGTTCTTCTGAGCGGGACTCTGGGGTTCGAAATGACC
GACCAAGCGACGCCCAACCTGCCATCACGAGATTTCGATTCCACCGCCGCCTTCTATGAAAGGTTGGGCT
TCGGAATCGTTTTCCGGGACGCCGGCTGGATGATCCTCCAGCGCGGGGATCTCATGCTGGAGTTCTTCGC
CCACCCCAACTTGTTTATTGCAGCTTATAATGGTTACAAATAAAGCAATAGCATCACAAATTTCACAAAT
AAAGCATTTTTTTCACTGCATTCTAGTTGTGGTTTGTCCAAACTCATCAATGTATCTTATCATGTCTGTA
TACCGTCGACCTCTAGCTAGAGCTTGGCGTAATCATGGTCATAGCTGTTTCCTGTGTGAAATTGTTATCC
GCTCACAATTCCACACAACATACGAGCCGGAAGCATAAAGTGTAAAGCCTGGGGTGCCTAATGAGTGAGC
TAACTCACATTAATTGCGTTGCGCTCACTGCCCGCTTTCCAGTCGGGAAACCTGTCGTGCCAGCTGCATT
AATGAATCGGCCAACGCGCGGGGAGAGGCGGTTTGCGTATTGGGCGCTCTTCCGCTTCCTCGCTCACTGA
CTCGCTGCGCTCGGTCGTTCGGCTGCGGCGAGCGGTATCAGCTCACTCAAAGGCGGTAATACGGTTATCC
ACAGAATCAGGGGATAACGCAGGAAAGAACATGTGAGCAAAAGGCCAGCAAAAGGCCAGGAACCGTAAAA
AGGCCGCGTTGCTGGCGTTTTTCCATAGGCTCCGCCCCCCTGACGAGCATCACAAAAATCGACGCTCAAG
TCAGAGGTGGCGAAACCCGACAGGACTATAAAGATACCAGGCGTTTCCCCCTGGAAGCTCCCTCGTGCGC
TCTCCTGTTCCGACCCTGCCGCTTACCGGATACCTGTCCGCCTTTCTCCCTTCGGGAAGCGTGGCGCTTT
CTCAATGCTCACGCTGTAGGTATCTCAGTTCGGTGTAGGTCGTTCGCTCCAAGCTGGGCTGTGTGCACGA
ACCCCCCGTTCAGCCCGACCGCTGCGCCTTATCCGGTAACTATCGTCTTGAGTCCAACCCGGTAAGACAC
GACTTATCGCCACTGGCAGCAGCCACTGGTAACAGGATTAGCAGAGCGAGGTATGTAGGCGGTGCTACAG
AGTTCTTGAAGTGGTGGCCTAACTACGGCTACACTAGAAGGACAGTATTTGGTATCTGCGCTCTGCTGAA
GCCAGTTACCTTCGGAAAAAGAGTTGGTAGCTCTTGATCCGGCAAACAAACCACCGCTGGTAGCGGTGGT
TTTTTTGTTTGCAAGCAGCAGATTACGCGCAGAAAAAAAGGATCTCAAGAAGATCCTTTGATCTTTTCTA
CGGGGTCTGACGCTCAGTGGAACGAAAACTCACGTTAAGGGATTTTGGTCATGAGATTATCAAAAAGGAT
CTTCACCTAGATCCTTTTAAATTAAAAATGAAGTTTTAAATCAATCTAAAGTATATATGAGTAAACTTGG
TCTGACAGTTACCAATGCTTAATCAGTGAGGCACCTATCTCAGCGATCTGTCTATTTCGTTCATCCATAG
TTGCCTGACTCCCCGTCGTGTAGATAACTACGATACGGGAGGGCTTACCATCTGGCCCCAGTGCTGCAAT
GATACCGCGAGACCCACGCTCACCGGCTCCAGATTTATCAGCAATAAACCAGCCAGCCGGAAGGGCCGAG
CGCAGAAGTGGTCCTGCAACTTTATCCGCCTCCATCCAGTCTATTAATTGTTGCCGGGAAGCTAGAGTAA
GTAGTTCGCCAGTTAATAGTTTGCGCAACGTTGTTGCCATTGCTACAGGCATCGTGGTGTCACGCTCGTC
GTTTGGTATGGCTTCATTCAGCTCCGGTTCCCAACGATCAAGGCGAGTTACATGATCCCCCATGTTGTGC
AAAAAAGCGGTTAGCTCCTTCGGTCCTCCGATCGTTGTCAGAAGTAAGTTGGCCGCAGTGTTATCACTCA
TGGTTATGGCAGCACTGCATAATTCTCTTACTGTCATGCCATCCGTAAGATGCTTTTCTGTGACTGGTGA
GTACTCAACCAAGTCATTCTGAGAATAGTGTATGCGGCGACCGAGTTGCTCTTGCCCGGCGTCAATACGG
GATAATACCGCGCCACATAGCAGAACTTTAAAAGTGCTCATCATTGGAAAACGTTCTTCGGGGCGAAAAC
TCTCAAGGATCTTACCGCTGTTGAGATCCAGTTCGATGTAACCCACTCGTGCACCCAACTGATCTTCAGC
ATCTTTTACTTTCACCAGCGTTTCTGGGTGAGCAAAAACAGGAAGGCAAAATGCCGCAAAAAAGGGAATA
AGGGCGACACGGAAATGTTGAATACTCATACTCTTCCTTTTTCAATATTATTGAAGCATTTATCAGGGTT
ATTGTCTCATGAGCGGATACATATTTGAATGTATTTAGAAAAATAAACAAATAGGGGTTCCGCGCACATT
TCCCCGAAAAGTGCCACCTGACGTC
