>Addgene plasmid #51880 | pcDNA3-Xl-VSP1 | addgene partial sequence | sequence record 81078 | CMV-F 5'-CGCAAATGGGCGGTAGGCGTG-3'
CTATATAAGCAGAGCTCTCTGGCTAACTAGAGAACCCACTGCTTACTGGCTTATCGAAATTAATACGACT
CACTATAGGGAGACCCAAGCTTGGTACCATGTCAAGTGTAACAGACGAGCAGAGGGAAGAACCTTCCATG
GTTAATGGGTTCGGCAAGACTGAGGCGAAAGTAATAATTGATAATGGGAAGAATGAAGTGGAAGAGCCAG
CGACATGGTGGAACAAACTGAGGAAAGTAATTTCTCCATTTGTGATGTCCTTTGGATTCAGGGTCTTTGG
AGTTGTTCTGATCATCGTTGACTTTGTTCTGGTGATTGTGGATCTGTCTGTCATTGACAAAAGCAGAGAG
GCCACCACTGCAATATCATCCATTTCTTTAGCCATTTCCTTCTTCTTTCTCATTGATGTGCTTCTACATA
TCTTCGTAGAAGGGTTCCGTCAGTATTTCAGTTCCAAGCTGAACATATTTGATGCGGCTATTGTTATTGT
GACACTGCTTGTCACTCTGGTGTATGCATTCACAGACTTCAGCGGAGCTACTAATATTCCAAGACTGGTA
AACTTTCTTCGAGGCTTGAGAATTATCATCTTGGTGAGAATTCTCCGCCTGGCATCTCAGAAGAGGCAAC
TTGAGAAAGTAACAAGGAGGCTGGTCTCTGAAAACAAAAGACGATATCAAAAGGATGGGTTTGACCTGGA
TCTCACATATATTACTGATCGTATAATTGCCATGTCCTTTCCATCATCTGGGAAGCAATCGTTTTATAGG
AATCCGATTGAGGATGTAGTAAGGTTTTTAGACTCCAAGCATAAGGATCACTACAAAATCTACAACCTGT
GCAGTGAAAAAGGATATGATCCAAAATACTTTCACTACCGCGTGGAGCGAGTGTTTATAGATGATCATAA
TGTCCCAGTGCTGGCGGACATGCTGACTTTCACTGCGAGTGTACGTGCATGGATGGCAGAGGATCCCCAA
AATGTTATTGCTATTCACTGTAAAGGAGGCAAAGGACGGACGGGGACCATGGTTTGCACATACCTTGTTG
ACAGTGACCAGTTTGAGAGTGCTGTGGAAAGTTTGGATTATTTTGGAGAAAGACGTACTGATAAAAGTGT
AAGC
