>Addgene plasmid #51880 | pcDNA3-Xl-VSP1 | addgene partial sequence | sequence record 81540 | BGH-rev 5'-TAGAAGGCACAGTCGAGG-3'
GCATTTAGGTGACACTATAGAATAGGGCCCTCTAGATGCATGCTCGAGCGGCCGCTCAAGACTCAAAGTT
TAACTCCACCGCAAAGTTCTCTTTGTAGATCTTCCCAGATTTTTCTTTGTGGGGATTGTCAAGCTCATTC
TTGGAAAGGTAGAGTCTGCTGTTTTCTATGAAGCATGTGTTGAACCAGAAGTAGATGGCACAGTCATCGT
AGCCTTTTGGAAGATTCGTGCTGAACTCAAATCTTATTTTAATGTCTCCCGAGATAACTGGAAAACCTTC
CAGGCTTAGGACTATGGAGTTGTTTCCAGCATCAAAAAACAGCTTACAGTTTTCCTGTGTCTCACAGACG
CACTGGAACACTACTTCTTTCTTCATTATTATCTGAACTTTTAAATCTGTGCCGTTGCTTCTCCCTACAC
CTTGTATAGAGTGGATTTTGATACTTCTGATCTTGAGTTGTTTCTCTGGAGGAAGTTGGCGGCAGAATTT
GTTCTTCAGAACTTCATAGTATGCAACATACCTGCTCTGAGAAGGTGTTTCTACACCCTGGAACTTGGTG
CTTACACTTTTATCAGTACGTCTTTCTCCAAAATAATCCAAACTTTCCACAGCACTCTCAAACTGGTCAC
TGTCAACAAGGTATGTGCAAACCATGGTCCCCGTCCGTCCTTTGCCTCCTTTACAGTGAATAGCAATAAC
ATTTTGGGGATCCTCTGCCATCCATGCACGTACACTCGCAGTGAAAGTCAGCATGTCCGCCAGCACTGGG
ACATTATGATCATCTATAAACACTCGCTCCACGCGGTAGTGAAAGTATTTTGGATCATATCCTTTTTCAC
TGCACAGGTTGTAGATTTTGTAGTGATCCTTATGCTTGGAGTCTAAAAACCTTACTACATCCTCAATCGG
ATTCCTATAAAACGATTGCTTCCCAGATGATGGAAAGGACATGGCAATTATACGATCAGTAATATATGTG
AGATCCAGGTCAAACCCATCCTTTTGATATCGTCTTTTGTTTTCAGAGACCAGCCTCCTTGTTACTT
